>Addgene plasmid #145468 | pGBW-m4046490 | depositor full sequence | sequence record 287645 | Full Sequence
GCGGCCGCCCCACACACCATAGCTTCAAAATGTTTCTACTCCTTTTTTACTCTTCCAGATTTTCTCGGAC
TCCGCGCATCGCCGTACCACTTCAAAACACCCAAGCACAGCATACTAAATTTCCCCTCTTTCTTCCTCTA
GGGTGTCGTTAATTACCCGTACTAAAGGTTTGGAAAAGAAAAAAGAGACCGCCTCGTTTCTTTTTCTTCG
TCGAAAAAGGCAATAAAAATTTTTATCACGTTTCTTTTTCTTGAAAATTTTTTTTTTTGATTTTTTTCTC
TTTCGATGACCTCCCATTGATATTTAAGTTAATAAACGGTCTTCAATTTCTCAAGTTTCAGTTTCATTTT
TCTTGTTCTATTACAACTTTTTTTACTTCTTGCTCATTAGAAAGAAAGCATAGCAATCTAATCTAAGTTT
TAATTACAAAATGGGTTACATAAATGTCTTTGCATTCCCTTTCACCATCTATAGTCTTCTATTATGCAGA
ATGAACTCCCGAAACTACATTGCCCAGGTTGACGTAGTTAACTTTAATTTGACTCTCGTGCCGAGAGGTT
CTAAAATCGAGGAAGGTAAGCTAGTCATTTGGATAAATGGAGATAAGGGTTACAACGGTTTGGCAGAAGT
AGGCAAGAAATTTGAAAAGGACACAGGTATCAAGGTGACGGTTGAACATCCAGACAAGTTAGAAGAAAAA
TTCCCTCAAGTTGCTGCTACTGGTGATGGTCCCGACATTATTTTCTGGGCCCACGATCGTTTTGGTGGAT
ATGCTCAGTCAGGTTTGCTGGCTGAGATCACCCCAGACAAGGCCTTCCAAGATAAATTGTACCCATTCAC
TTGGGATGCTGTCAGATACAACGGTAAGCTTATAGCATATCCAATTGCTGTTGAAGCCTTATCGTTGATC
TACAATAAGGACTTGTTACCTAACCCACCAAAGACATGGGAAGAAATTCCAGCTTTGGATAAAGAGCTAA
AGGCCAAGGGAAAAAGCGCTTTGATGTTTAACTTACAAGAACCTTATTTCACCTGGCCATTAATCGCTGC
TGACGGTGGTTACGCATTTAAATACGAAAACGGTAAGTATGACATTAAGGATGTCGGCGTTGATAATGCT
GGTGCAAAGGCTGGTTTGACCTTCTTGGTTGATTTAATAAAGAATAAACACATGAACGCTGACACTGACT
ACTCTATCGCCGAAGCCGCTTTCAACAAGGGTGAAACTGCTATGACCATAAATGGTCCATGGGCCTGGAG
TAACATTGATACTTCTAAAGTAAACTATGGTGTCACTGTTTTGCCTACATTCAAAGGCCAACCATCCAAG
CCCTTTGTCGGTGTTCTATCCGCTGGCATCAATGCTGCTTCTCCAAACAAGGAGCTAGCTAAAGAATTTT
TGGAAAATTACTTGTTAACTGACGAAGGTTTGGAGGCCGTTAACAAGGACAAGCCATTGGGTGCTGTCGC
TTTGAAATCTTACGAAGAAGAATTGGCTAAGGATCCCAGAATTGCCGCTACCATGGAGAACGCCCAAAAG
GGTGAAATTATGCCAAACATCCCACAAATGTCAGCCTTCTGGTACGCAGTTAGGACTGCCGTGATTAATG
CTGCTTCCGGTAGACAAACCGTCGACGAAGCATTAAAAGATGCTCAAACGTAAACAGGCCCCTTTTCCTT
TGTCGATATCATGTAATTAGTTATGTCACGCTTACATTCACGCCCTCCTCCCACATCCGCTCTAACCGAA
AAGGAAGGAGTTAGACAACCTGAAGTCTAGGTCCCTATTTATTTTTTTTAATAGTTATGTTAGTATTAAG
AACGTTATTTATATTTCAAATTTTTCTTTTTTTTCTGTACAAAGCGGCCGCCGAACCACTAGTGCACTGC
AGTACACGGTTTCCTTGAAATTTTTTTGATTCGGTAATCTCCGAACAGAAGGAAGAACGAAGGAAGGAGC
ACAGACTTAGATTGGTATATATACGCATATGTAGTGTTGAAGAAACATGAAATTGCCCAGTATTCTTAAC
CCAACTGCACAGAACAAAAACGTGCAGGAAACGAAGATAAATCATGTCGAAAGCTACATATAAGGAACGT
GCTGCTACTCATCCTAGTCCTGTTGCTGCCAAGCTATTTAATATCATGCACGAAAAGCAAACAAACTTGT
GTGCTTCATTGGATGTTCGTACCACCAAGGAATTACTGGAGTTAGTTGAAGCATTAGGTCCCAAAATTTG
TTTACTAAAAACACATGTGGATATCTTGACTGATTTTTCCATGGAGGGCACAGTTAAGCCGCTAAAGGCA
TTATCCGCCAAGTACAATTTTTTACTCTTCGAGGACAGAAAATTTGCTGACATTGGTAATACAGTCAAAT
TGCAGTACTCTGCGGGTGTATACAGAATAGCAGAATGGGCAGACATTACGAATGCACACGGTGTGGTGGG
CCCAGGTATTGTTAGCGGTTTGAAGCAGGCGGCAGAAGAAGTAACAAAGGAACCTAGAGGCCTTTTGATG
TTAGCAGAATTGTCATGCAAGGGCTCCCTATCTACTGGAGAATATACTAAGGGTACTGTTGACATTGCGA
AGAGCGACAAAGATTTTGTTATCGGCTTTATTGCTCAAAGAGACATGGGTGGAAGAGATGAAGGTTACGA
TTGGTTGATTATGACACCCGGTGTGGGTTTAGATGACAAGGGAGATGCATTGGGTCAACAGTATAGAACC
GTGGATGATGTGGTTTCTACAGGATCTGACATTATTATTGTTGGAAGAGGACTATTTGCAAAGGGAAGGG
ATGCTAAGGTAGAGGGTGAACGTTACAGAAAAGCAGGCTGGGAAGCATATTTGAGAAGATGCGGCCAGCA
AAACTAAAAAACTGTATTATAAGTAAATGCATGTATACTAAACTCACAAATTAGAGCTTCAATTTAATTA
TATCAGTTATTACCCGAGTAACGAAGCATCTGTGCTTCATTTTGTAGAACAAAAATGCAACGCGAGAGCG
CTAATTTTTCAAACAAAGAATCTGAGCTGCATTTTTACAGAACAGAAATGCAACGCGAAAGCGCTATTTT
ACCAACGAAGAATCTGTGCTTCATTTTTGTAAAACAAAAATGCAACGCGAGAGCGCTAATTTTTCAAACA
AAGAATCTGAGCTGCATTTTTACAGAACAGAAATGCAACGCGAGAGCGCTATTTTACCAACAAAGAATCT
ATACTTCTTTTTTGTTCTACAAAAATGCATCCCGAGAGCGCTATTTTTCTAACAAAGCATCTTAGATTAC
TTTTTTTCTCCTTTGTGCGCTCTATAATGCAGTCTCTTGATAACTTTTTGCACTGTAGGTCCGTTAAGGT
TAGAAGAAGGCTACTTTGGTGTCTATTTTCTCTTCCATAAAAAAAGCCTGACTCCACTTCCCGCGTTTAC
TGATTACTAGCGAAGCTGCGGGTGCATTTTTTCAAGATAAAGGCATCCCCGATTATATTCTATACCGATG
TGGATTGCGCATACTTTGTGAACAGAAAGTGATAGCGTTGATGATTCTTCATTGGTCAGAAAATTATGAA
CGGTTTCTTCTATTTTGTCTCTATATACTACGTATAGGAAATGTTTACATTTTCGTATTGTTTTCGATTC
ACTCTATGAATAGTTCTTACTACAATTTTTTTGTCTAAAGAGTAATACTAGAGATAAACATAAAAAATGT
AGAGGTCGAGTTTAGATGCAAGTTCAAGGAGCGAAAGGTGGATGGGTAGGTTATATAGGGATATAGCACA
GAGATATATAGCAAAGAGATACTTTTGAGCAATGTTTGTGGAAGCGGTATTCGCAATATTTTAGTAGCTC
GTTACAGTCCGGTGCGTTTTTGGTTTTTTGAAAGTGCGTCATCAGAGCGCTTTTGGTTTTCAAAAGCGCT
CTGAAGTTCCTATACTTTCTAGCTAGAGAATAGGAACTTCCCGAGCGGCCGCGTGTTACAAGCTTGACTC
CAGCGTAACTGGACTGCAATCAACTCACTGGCTCACCTTCACGGGTGGGCCTTTCTTCGGTAGAAAATCA
AAGGATCTTCTTGAGATCCTTTTTTTCTGCGCGTAATCTGCTGCTTGCAAACAAAAAAACCACCGCTACC
AGCGGTGGTTTGTTTGCCGGATCAAGAGCTACCAACTCTTTTTCCGAGGTAACTGGCTTCAGCAGAGCGC
AGATACCAAATACTGTTCTTCTAGTGTAGCCGTAGTTAGGCCACCACTTCAAGAACTCTGTAGCACCGCC
TACATACCTCGCTCTGCTAATCCTGTTACCAGTGGCTGCTGCCAGTGGCGATAAGTCGTGTCTTACCGGG
TTGGACTCAAGACGATAGTTACCGGATAAGGCGCAGCGGTCGGGCTGAACGGGGGGTTCGTGCACACAGC
CCAGCTTGGAGCGAACGACCTACACCGAACTGAGATACCTACAGCGTGAGCTATGAGAAAGCGCCACGCT
TCCCGAAGGGAGAAAGGCGGACAGGTATCCGGTAAGCGGCAGGGTCGGAACAGGAGAGCGCACGAGGGAG
CTTCCAGGGGTAAACGCCTGGTATCTTTATAGTCCTGTCGGGTTTCGCCACCTCTGACTTGAGCATCGAT
TTTTGTGATGCTCGTCAGGGGGGCGGAGCCTATGGAAAAACGCCAGCAACGCAGAAAGGCCCACCCGAAG
GTGAGCCAGGTGATTACATTTGGGCCCTCATCAGAGGTTTTCACCGTCATCACCGAAACGCGCGAGGCAG
CTGCGGTAAAGCTCATCAGCGTGGTCGTGAAGCGATTCACAGATGTCTGCCTGTTCATCCGCGTCCAGCT
CGTTGAGTTTCTCCAGAAGCGTTAATGTCTGGCTTCTGATAAAGCGGGCCATGTTAAGGGCGGTTTTTTC
CTGTTTGGTCACTTACCAATGCTTAATCAGTGAGGCACCTATCTCAGCGATCTGTCTATTTCGTTCATCC
ATAGTTGCCTGACTCCCCGTCGTGTAGATAACTACGATGCGGGAGGGCTTACCATCTGGCCCCAGTGCTG
CAATGATACCGCGAGACCCACGCTCACCGGCTCCAGATTTATCAGCAATAAACCAGCCAGCCGGGAGGGC
CGAGCGCAGAAGTGATCCTGCAACTTTATCCGCCTCCATCCAGTCTATTAATTGTTGCCGGGAAGCTAGA
GTAAGTAGTTCGCCAGTTAATAGTTTGCGCAACGTTGTTGCCATTGCTACAGGCATCGTGGTGTCACGCT
CGTCGTTTGGTATGGCTTCATTCAGCTCCGGTTCCCAACGATCAAGGCGAGTTACATGATCCCCCATGTT
GTGCAAAAAAGCGGTTAGCTCCTTCGGTCCTCCGATCGTTGCCAGAAGTAAGTTGGCCGCAGTGTTATCA
CTCATGGTTATGGCAGCACTGCATAATTCTCTTACTGTCATGCCATCCGTGAGATGCTTTTCTGTGACTG
GTGAGTACTCAACCAAGTCATTCTGAGAATAGTGTATGCGGCGACCGAGTTGCTCTTGCCCGGCGTCAAT
ACGGGATAATACCGCGCCACATAGCAGAACTTTAAAAGTGCTCATCATTGGAAAACGTTCTTCGGGGCGT
AAACTCTCAAGGATCTTACCGCTGTTGAGATCCAGTTCGATGTAACCCACTCGTGCACCCAACTGATCTT
CAGCATCTTTTACTTTCACCAGCGTTTCTGGGTGAGCAAAAACAGGAAGGCAAAATGCCGCAAAAAAGGG
AATAAGGGCGACACGGAAATGTTGAATACTCATTTTAGCTTCCTTAGCTCCTGAAAATCTCGATAACTCA
AAAAATACGCCCGGTAGTGATCTTATTTCATTATGGTGAAAGTTGGAACCTCTTACGTGCCGATCAAGTC
AAAAGCCTCCGGTCGGAGGCTTTTGACTTTCTGCTATGGAGGTCAGGTATGATTTAAATGGTCAGTTAGA
Features (pLannotate 1.2.2; 13 found; start..end, strand, type, name):
     10..417     +  promoter       TEF1 promoter: S. cerevisiae TEF1; promoter for EF-1α
    560..1660    +  CDS            malE (fragment): MALE_ECO57 - Experimental evidence at protein level: Swiss-Prot protein existence level 1. Part of the ABC transporter complex MalEFGK involved in maltose/maltodextrin import. Binds maltose and higher maltodextrins. From Escherichia coli O157:H7.
   1689..1861    +  terminator     CYC1 terminator (fragment): S. cerevisiae CYC1; transcription terminator for CYC1
   1897..2073    +  promoter       URA3 promoter (fragment): S. cerevisiae URA3
   2074..2877    +  CDS            URA3: orotidine-5'-phosphate decarboxylase, required for uracil biosynthesis; S. cerevisiae URA3; yeast auxotrophic marker, counterselectable with 5-fluoroorotic acid (5-FOA)
   2960..3942    -  rep_origin     2μ ori: yeast 2μ plasmid origin of replication
   4020..4049    +  terminator     T3Te terminator: phage T3 early transcription terminator
   4071..4658    +  rep_origin     ori: high-copy-number ColE1/pMB1/pBR322/pUC origin of replication
   4670..4697    -  terminator     T7Te terminator: phage T7 early transcription terminator
   4721..4912    -  CDS            rop: Rop protein, which maintains plasmids at low copy number; rop
   4913..5773    -  CDS            AmpR: β-lactamase; bla; confers resistance to ampicillin, carbenicillin, and related antibiotics
   5774..5876    -  promoter       cat promoter: promoter of the E. coli cat gene encoding chloramphenicol acetyltransferase
   5877..5908    -  terminator     tonB terminator: bidirectional E. coli tonB-P14 transcription terminator
