[The description below was written by a language model from this plasmid's Addgene catalogue record and pLannotate feature annotations shown in this document.]
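Description:
pGBW-m4046490 is an episomal yeast expression plasmid built to produce the SARS-CoV-2 ORF10 protein in Saccharomyces cerevisiae. It is a shuttle vector. In yeast it replicates from the 2μ origin and is selected by uracil prototrophy through a URA3 cassette, a marker that can also be counterselected with 5-fluoroorotic acid. In E. coli it is maintained from a ColE1/pUC-type origin and selected with ampicillin via a β-lactamase gene that the annotation places downstream of a cat promoter. The feature table also calls a short rop segment adjacent to AmpR, although the catalogue lists the plasmid as high copy. Short phage T3 and T7 early terminators and a tonB terminator flank the bacterial modules, presumably to insulate them from read-through transcription.

The expression cassette is driven by the constitutive TEF1 promoter and closed by a CYC1 terminator fragment. The ORF10 coding sequence is a small synthetic insert of roughly 110 bp, recoded for S. cerevisiae codon usage and made by gene synthesis. It is not separately annotated in the feature table, but the gap between the TEF1 promoter and the malE fragment is consistent with its position. According to the record, ORF10 is fused at its C terminus to a backbone-encoded maltose-binding protein through a thrombin-cleavable linker. MBP commonly aids solubility and allows amylose-affinity purification, and thrombin cleavage can then release the viral protein from its fusion partner. This arrangement suits a very short polypeptide such as ORF10. The full sequence record is 5,950 nt, which is larger than the sum of the listed backbone and insert sizes; the record does not explain the difference. The stated purpose is simply yeast expression of ORF10.
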