Addgene plasmid #145468: pGBW-m4046490
Purpose: Yeast Expression plasmid for SARS-CoV-2 ORF10 protein
Depositing lab: Ginkgo Bioworks & Benjie Chen. Depositing organization: Ginkgo Bioworks.
Backbone
  Vector backbone: AmpR; 2u URA3
  Backbone size w/o insert (bp): 4078
  Vector type: Yeast Expression
  Selectable markers: URA3
Growth in bacteria
  Bacterial resistance: Ampicillin, 100 μg/mL
  Growth temperature: 37°C
  Growth strain: DH5alpha
  Copy number: High Copy
Gene/Insert
  Gene/Insert name: SARS-CoV-2 ORF10 protein
  Species: S. cerevisiae (budding yeast); Severe acute respiratory syndrome coronavirus 2
  Insert size (bp): 110
  Mutation: Saccharomyces cerevisiae recode 1
  Entrez Gene: ORF10 (a.k.a. GU280_gp11)
  Promoter: pTEF1
  Tag / fusion protein: Cleavable thrombin;MBP (C terminal on backbone)
  Cloning method: Unknown
Resource information
  A portion of this plasmid was derived from a plasmid made by: GinkgoBioworks
Depositor comments: NCBI Reference Sequence: YP_009725255.1Created by gene synthesis with Not1 site.
How to cite: pGBW-m4046490 was a gift from Ginkgo Bioworks & Benjie Chen (Addgene plasmid # 145468 ; http://n2t.net/addgene:145468 ; RRID:Addgene_145468)
